Addgene plasmid #105978: p3E LAP2b
Purpose: 3' element for Gateway cloning, lamina-associated polypeptide 2
Depositing lab: Caren Norden. Depositing organization: Max Planck Institute of Molecular Cell Biology and Genetics. Publication: Conditional control of fluorescent protein degradation by an auxin-dependent nanobody. Daniel K, Icha J, Horenburg C, Muller D, Norden C, Mansfeld J. Nat Commun. 2018 Aug 17;9(1):3297. doi: 10.1038/s41467-018-05855-5. PubMed 30120238.
Backbone
  Vector backbone: GW_pDONR_P2r-P3
  Vector type: Bacterial Expression
Growth in bacteria
  Bacterial resistance: Kanamycin, 50 μg/mL
  Growth temperature: 37°C
  Growth strain: DH5alpha
  Copy number: High Copy
Gene/Insert
  Gene/Insert name: LAP2b
  Species: R. norvegicus (rat)
  Cloning method: Gateway Cloning
Terms and licenses: Academic/Nonprofit Terms; Industry Terms: Not Available to Industry
How to cite: p3E LAP2b was a gift from Caren Norden (Addgene plasmid # 105978 ; http://n2t.net/addgene:105978 ; RRID:Addgene_105978)
