[The description below was written by a language model from this plasmid's Addgene catalogue record and pLannotate feature annotations shown in this document.]
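Description:
p3E LAP2b is a 3.3 kb Gateway 3′ entry clone built on the pDONR P2r-P3 donor backbone, intended as the third-position element in multisite Gateway assemblies rather than as an expression plasmid in its own right. Although it is catalogued as a bacterial expression vector, the annotated features show no promoter positioned to drive the insert. The only promoter listed is a T7 promoter in the backbone outside the recombination cassette. The plasmid is propagated in E. coli from a high-copy ColE1/pUC-type origin and selected with kanamycin through an aminoglycoside phosphotransferase gene. The rrnB T1 and T2 terminators upstream of the cassette are standard pDONR elements that shield the insert from read-through transcription. The short lacI and lacZα fragments appear to be backbone remnants.

The payload is rat LAP2b (lamina-associated polypeptide 2 beta, gene Tmpo), an inner nuclear membrane protein that binds lamin B1 and chromatin. The feature table annotates it as a fragment of about 630 bp, so the clone appears to carry only part of the coding sequence. The record does not state which region this is or why it was chosen. A short multiple cloning site remnant precedes the insert, which is flanked by an attR2 site on one side and, on the other, a site annotated as an attB3 core overlapping an attL fragment, consistent with the attL3 expected in a P2r-P3 entry clone. In an LR reaction with compatible 5′ and middle entry clones and a destination vector, the LAP2b sequence is placed downstream of the middle element. This arrangement is typically used to create C-terminal fusions, which here would presumably direct a partner protein to the nuclear envelope. The associated publication concerns auxin-dependent, nanobody-mediated degradation of fluorescent proteins.
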