Features (pLannotate 1.2.2; 12 found; start..end, strand, type, name):
    121..213     +  CDS            lacI (fragment): lac repressor; lacI; The lac repressor binds to the lac operator to inhibit transcription in E. coli. This inhibition can be relieved by adding lactose or isopropyl-β-D-thiogalactopyranoside (IPTG).
    268..295     -  terminator     rrnB T2 terminator: transcription terminator T2 from the E. coli rrnB gene
    427..470     +  terminator     rrnB T1 terminator: Escherichia coli rrnB; transcription terminator T1 from the E. coli rrnB gene
    517..553     -  CDS            lacZα (fragment): LacZα fragment of β-galactosidase; lacZ fragment
    624..747     -  protein_bind   attR2: mutant version of attR; recombination site for the Gateway® LR reaction LR Clonase™
    760..782     +  misc_feature   MCS (fragment): multiple cloning site
    783..1409    +  CDS            Tmpo (fragment): LAP2_RAT - Also known as Lap2. Experimental evidence at protein level: Swiss-Prot protein existence level 1. Binds directly to lamin B1 and chromosomes in a mitotic phosphorylation-regulated manner. May play an important role in nuclear envelope reassembly at the end of mitosis and/or anchoring of the nuclear lamina and interphase chromosomes to the nuclear envelope. From Rattus norvegicus (Rat).
   1414..1434    -  protein_bind   attB3: mutant version of attB; core recombination site for the Gateway® BP reaction BP Clonase™
   1425..1510    -  protein_bind   attL1 (fragment): mutant version of attL; recombination site for the Gateway® LR reaction LR Clonase™
   1547..1565    -  promoter       T7 promoter: promoter for bacteriophage T7 RNA polymerase
   1699..2508    +  CDS            KanR: aminoglycoside phosphotransferase; aph(3')-Ia; confers resistance to kanamycin in bacteria or G418 (Geneticin®) in eukaryotes
   2655..3243    +  rep_origin     ori: high-copy-number ColE1/pMB1/pBR322/pUC origin of replication
>Addgene plasmid #105978 | p3E LAP2b | addgene full sequence | sequence record 203073 | Addgene NGS Result
CTTTCCTGCGTTATCCCCTGATTCTGTGGATAACCGTATTACCGCCTTTGAGTGAGCTGATACCGCTCGC
CGCAGCCGAACGACCGAGCGCAGCGAGTCAGTGAGCGAGGAAGCGGAAGAGCGCCCAATACGCAAACCGC
CTCTCCCCGCGCGTTGGCCGATTCATTAATGCAGCTGGCACGACAGGTTTCCCGACTGGAAAGCGGGCAG
TGAGCGCAACGCAATTAATACGCGTACCGCTAGCCAGGAAGAGTTTGTAGAAACGCAAAAAGGCCATCCG
TCAGGATGGCCTTCTGCTTAGTTTGATGCCTGGCAGTTTATGGCGGGCGTCCTGCCCGCCACCCTCCGGG
CCGTTGCTTCACAACGTTCAAATCCGCTCCCGGCGGATTTGTCCTACTCAGGAGAGCGTTCACCGACAAA
CAACAGATAAAACGAAAGGCCCAGTCTTCCGACTGAGCCTTTCGTTTTATTTGATGCCTGGCAGTTCCCT
ACTCTCGCGTTAACGCTAGCATGGATGTTTTCCCAGTCACGACGTTGTAAAACGACGGCCAGTCTTAAGC
TCGGGCCCTGCAGCTCTAGAGCTCGAATTCTACAGGTCACTAATACCATCTAAGTAGTTGGTTCATAGTG
ACTGCATATGTTGTGTTTTACAGTATTATGTAGTCTGTTTTTTATGCAAAATCTAATTTAATATATTGAT
ATTTATATCATTTTACGTTTCTCGTTCAACTTTCTTGTACAAAGTGGCTCTGTACAAGTACTCAGATCTC
GAGCTCAAGCTTGCATTAACTAGGGAGTCCACGAGAGGGTCGAGAAGAACTCCAAGGAGAAGGGTGGAAC
CCTCACAGCATTTTCGTGTAGATGGTGCAGTAATTTCAGAGAGTACTCCCATAGCTGAGACTATAAAGGC
TTCCAGCAACGACTCCTTAGTGGCCAATAGGTTGACTGGAAATTTCAAGCATGCATCTTCTATTCTGCCA
ATCACTGAATTCTCAGACATAACCAGAAGAACACCAAAGAAACCATTGACAAGAGCTGAAGTGGGAGAAA
AAACAGAGGAAAGAAGAGTAGAAAGGGATATTCTGAAGGAAATGTTCCCGTATGAAGCCTCTACTCCAAC
CGGAATTAGTGCTAGTTGCCGCAGACCAATCAAAGGTGCTGCCGGCCGGCCGCTCGAGCTCAGTGACTTC
AGGATGGAAGAATCGTTCTCATCTAAGTACGTCCCGAAGTACGTTCCCTTGGCAGACGTCAAGTCGGAAA
AGACAAAGAAGGGACGCTCCGTTCCCATGTGGATAAAAATGCTGCTGTTTGCTCTCGTGGCGGGTTTTTT
GTTTTTGGTCTATCAAGCTATGGAAACCAACCAAGGAAACCCCTTCACTAATTTTCTTCAAGATACTAAA
ATATCCAACTGAGCAACTTTATTATACAAAGTTGGCATTATAAAAAAGCATTGCTTATCAATTTGTTGCA
ACGAACAGGTCACTATCAGTCAAAATAAAATCATTATTTGGAGCTCCATGGTAGCGTTAACGCGGCCGCG
ATATCCCCTATAGTGAGTCGTATTACATGGTCATAGCTGTTTCCTGGCAGCTCTGGCCCGTGTCTCAAAA
TCTCTGATGTTACATTGCACAAGATAAAAATATATCATCATGAACAATAAAACTGTCTGCTTACATAAAC
AGTAATACAAGGGGTGTTATGAGCCATATTCAACGGGAAACGTCGAGGCCGCGATTAAATTCCAACATGG
ATGCTGATTTATATGGGTATAAATGGGCTCGCGATAATGTCGGGCAATCAGGTGCGACAATCTATCGCTT
GTATGGGAAGCCCGATGCGCCAGAGTTGTTTCTGAAACATGGCAAAGGTAGCGTTGCCAATGATGTTACA
GATGAGATGGTCAGACTAAACTGGCTGACGGAATTTATGCCTCTTCCGACCATCAAGCATTTTATCCGTA
CTCCTGATGATGCATGGTTACTCACCACTGCGATCCCCGGAAAAACAGCATTCCAGGTATTAGAAGAATA
TCCTGATTCAGGTGAAAATATTGTTGATGCGCTGGCAGTGTTCCTGCGCCGGTTGCATTCGATTCCTGTT
TGTAATTGTCCTTTTAACAGCGATCGCGTATTTCGTCTCGCTCAGGCGCAATCACGAATGAATAACGGTT
TGGTTGATGCGAGTGATTTTGATGACGAGCGTAATGGCTGGCCTGTTGAACAAGTCTGGAAAGAAATGCA
TAAACTTTTGCCATTCTCACCGGATTCAGTCGTCACTCATGGTGATTTCTCACTTGATAACCTTATTTTT
GACGAGGGGAAATTAATAGGTTGTATTGATGTTGGACGAGTCGGAATCGCAGACCGATACCAGGATCTTG
CCATCCTATGGAACTGCCTCGGTGAGTTTTCTCCTTCATTACAGAAACGGCTTTTTCAAAAATATGGTAT
TGATAATCCTGATATGAATAAATTGCAGTTTCATTTGATGCTCGATGAGTTTTTCTAATCAGAATTGGTT
AATTGGTTGTAACACTGGCAGAGCATTACGCTGACTTGACGGGACGGCGCAAGCTCATGACCAAAATCCC
TTAACGTGAGTTACGCGTCGTTCCACTGAGCGTCAGACCCCGTAGAAAAGATCAAAGGATCTTCTTGAGA
TCCTTTTTTTCTGCGCGTAATCTGCTGCTTGCAAACAAAAAAACCACCGCTACCAGCGGTGGTTTGTTTG
CCGGATCAAGAGCTACCAACTCTTTTTCCGAAGGTAACTGGCTTCAGCAGAGCGCAGATACCAAATACTG
TTCTTCTAGTGTAGCCGTAGTTAGGCCACCACTTCAAGAACTCTGTAGCACCGCCTACATACCTCGCTCT
GCTAATCCTGTTACCAGTGGCTGCTGCCAGTGGCGATAAGTCGTGTCTTACCGGGTTGGACTCAAGACGA
TAGTTACCGGATAAGGCGCAGCGGTCGGGCTGAACGGGGGGTTCGTGCACACAGCCCAGCTTGGAGCGAA
CGACCTACACCGAACTGAGATACCTACAGCGTGAGCTATGAGAAAGCGCCACGCTTCCCGAAGGGAGAAA
GGCGGACAGGTATCCGGTAAGCGGCAGGGTCGGAACAGGAGAGCGCACGAGGGAGCTTCCAGGGGGAAAC
GCCTGGTATCTTTATAGTCCTGTCGGGTTTCGCCACCTCTGACTTGAGCGTCGATTTTTGTGATGCTCGT
CAGGGGGGCGGAGCCTATGGAAAAACGCCAGCAACGCGGCCTTTTTACGGTTCCTGGCCTTTTGCTGGCC
TTTTGCTCACATGTT
